>Addgene plasmid #167440 | pMSR:MSMEG_5487:Dendra | addgene full sequence | sequence record 332833 | Addgene NGS Result
AATATTGGATCGTCGGCACCGTCACGGCCGTGGGAGGCGGCACGATCCGCGACGTGATGATCGGCCGCAT
CCCCACGGTGCTGCGCAGTGAGCTCTACGCCATCCCGGCGTTGATCTGTGCGTTCGCACGCACAGGCCCG
GTGTGAGAAGGGTCTCTGACGAGCGGGAGAACTCCCTATCAGTGATAGAGTTTGTCCTCCCTATCAGTGA
TAGATAGGCTTAAGGAGTAATACGACTCACTATAGGGAGAAGGAGGCCATTATGGCGTCGGCTACGTGCT
GCGGGAAACGCCTCCGTAGCGAGATGGCCTTTCCTCCGAACTCCTGGCGGCCCACGGGCCCGCTCCCCAC
CAGCTCACTGTCCTTGCGCTGGCGCGTGATGATGCTCGCGATGTCGATGGTGGCGCTCGTGGTGGTGCTG
ATGGCCGTCGCGGTGTACGCCGTCGTCTCGCGCGCGCTCTACGACGACCTCGACAACCAGCTGCACAGCC
GGGCCCGGCTGCTCATCGAGAGCGGGTCGCTGGCCGCCGATCCGGGCAAGGCCATCGAGGGCACCGCCTA
CTCGGACGTCAACGCGATGCTGGTGATCCCGGGCCGGTCGATCTACACCGCCAACCAGCAGGGTCAGACG
CTGCCGCTGGGAGAACCGGAGAAAGACGTCATCTCCGGCGAACTGCTCATGTCACTGCGCACGGCCAATC
ATCAGCGGGTGCTCGCGGTGCATCTGGCCAACGGCAGTTCACTGCTGATCTCCAAGAGCCTCGCGCCGAC
CGTCCAAGTGCTCAGACGGCTCGGCACGGTGCTGCTGATCGTCGGCGGTATCGGCGTCGCCGTGGCCGCC
ATCGCCGGTGGGGCCGTCGCCAGAGCGGGGCTGCGTCCCGTCGGCAGACTCACCGAGGCCGCCGAACGGG
TGGCCCGCACCGACGACCTACGACCCATCCCGGTGGTCGGCAGCGACGAGCTCGCGCGCCTCACCGAGGC
GTTCAACATGATGTTGCGGGCGCTGGCCGAATCCCGCGAACGCCAGGCCCGGCTGGTCTCCGACGCGGGA
CACGAACTGCGCACGCCGCTGACCTCGCTGCGCACCAACGTCGAACTGCTGATGGCCGCGCAGGAACCCG
GTGCACCGCCGCTGCCCGAGGACGAGATGGCCGGGCTGCGCGCCGACGTGATCGCCCAGATCGAGGAGTT
GTCCACGCTCGTGGGCGATCTCGTGGACCTCACCCGCGAGGACGCGGGCGGCATCACGCCCGAGCCCGTC
GACATGGCCGACGTCATCGACCGCAGCCTCGAACGGGTCCGCCGCCGCCGCAACGACATCGAGTTCGATG
TCGACGTCATCGGCTGGCAGGTGTTCGGCGATGCACAGGGTCTGGGCCGCGCGGTGCTCAACCTGCTCGA
CAACGCCGCGAAGTGGAGTCCGCCGGGCGGACGCGTGGGCGTCCGGCTGCATCAGGTCGACCACATGCAT
GCCGAAATCGTCGTCTCCGACCAGGGACCCGGCATCCCGCCGGAGGAGCGGCGCCTGGTGTTCGAGCGGT
TCTACCGCTCCGACGCGGCGCGTGCGATGCCCGGATCCGGTCTGGGCCTGGCGATCGTGCAGCAGGTGGT
CCTGAAACACGGTGGCGCGCTTCGCATCGACGAGACGGTCCCCGGCGGCAACCCGCCGGGCGCCTCGGTC
CACATGCTGCTGCCCGGCCAGCGGATCCCCGATCCGGGTGCGACACGCTCCGCCGAGGGGTTCGTCGACG
ACCGGGGCGGGCATACTGTCGCCACCGAAAAGCTTGGTGCGGCCGCGGGCAACACGCCTGGCATCAATCT
GATCAAGGAGGACATGCGTGTCAAGGTGCATATGGAGGGCAACGTGAACGGTCACGCCTTCGTGATCGAG
GGGGAGGGTAAGGGTAAGCCTTACGAAGGGACCCAGACCGCCAACCTCACCGTCAAGGAGGGCGCCCCTC
TCCCATTCTCGTACGATATCCTCACTACCGCGGTGCATTACGGGAACCGCGTGTTCACCAAGTACCCCGA
GGATATCCCTGACTACTTCAAGCAGAGCTTCCCGGAGGGATACTCCTGGGAGCGGACGATGACCTTCGAA
GACAAGGGTATCTGTACGATCCGCAGCGACATCTCGCTGGAAGGGGACTGTTTCTTCCAGAACGTCCGTT
TCAAGGGGACCAACTTTCCGCCGAACGGCCCGGTCATGCAGAAGAAGACCCTCAAGTGGGAGCCGAGCAC
GGAGAAGCTGCACGTTCGGGACGGCCTCCTGGTCGGCAACATCAACATGGCGCTGCTGCTGGAAGGCGGC
GGCCACTACCTATGCGACTTCAAGACCACGTACAAAGCGAAGAAGGTCGTCCAGCTGCCCGACGCGCACT
TCGTGGACCACCGCATCGAAATCCTGGGGAACGATTCGGACTACAACAAGGTCAAGTTGTACGAGCACGC
TGTGGCACGCTATAGCCCGCTCCCGTCGCAGGTCTGGTTCGAAGGCGGCGGCGGGGAGAACCTGTATTTC
CAGGACTACAAGGACGACGACGACAAGTGATTTAAATAACCCCTTGGGGCCTCTAAACGGGTCTTGAGGG
GTTTTTTGTTAACTAGCGTACGATCGAATTCCTGCAGCTCACGGTAACTGATGCCGTATTTGCAGTACCA
GCGTACGGCCCACAGAATGATGTCACGCTGAAAATGCCGGCCTTTGAATGGGTTCATGTGCAGCTCCATC
AGCAAAAGGGGATGATAAGTTTATCACCACCGACTATTTGCAACAGTGCCGTTGATCGTGCTATGATCGA
CTGATGTCATCAGCGGTGGAGTGCAATGTCGTGCAATACGAATGGCGAAAAGCCGAGCTCATCGGTCAGC
TTCTCAACCTTGGGGTTACCCCCGGCGGTGTGCTGCTGGTCCACAGCTCCTTCCGTAGCGTCCGGCCCCT
CGAAGATGGGCCACTTGGACTGATCGAGGCCCTGCGTGCTACGCTGGGTCCGGGAGGGACGCTCGTCATG
CCCTCGTGGTCAGGTCTGGACGACGAGCCGTTCGATCCTGCCACGTCGCCCGTTACACCGGACCTTGGAG
TTGTCTCTGACACATTCTGGCGCCTGCCAAATGTAAAGCGCAGCGCCCATCCATTTGCCTTTGCGGCAGC
GGGGCCACAGGCAGAGCAGATCATCTCTGATCCATTGCCCCTGCCACCTTACTCGCCTGCAAGCCCGGTC
GCCCGTGTCCATGAACTCGATGGGCAGGTACTTCTCCTCGGCGTGGGACACGATGCCAACACGACGCTGC
ATCTTGCCGAGTTGATGGCAAAGGTTCCCTATGGGGTGCCGAGACACTGCACCATTCTTCAGGATGGCAA
GTTGGTACGCGTCGATTATCTCGAGAATGACCACTGCTGTGAGCGCTTTGCCTTGGCGGACAGGTGGCTC
AAGGAGAAGAGCCTTCAGAAGGAAGGTCCAGTCGGTCATGCCTTTGCTCGGTTGATCCGCTCCCGCGACA
TTGTGGCGACAGCCCTGGGTCAACTGGGCCGAGATCCGTTGATCTTCCTGCATCCGCCAGAGGCGGGATG
CGAAGAATGCGATGCCGCTCGCCAGTCGATTGGCTGAGCTCATGAGCGGAGAACGAGATGACGTTGGAGG
GGCAAGGTCGCGCTGATTGCTGGGGCAACACGGGGGATCCACTAGTTCCATGAGCGTCAGACCCCGTAGA
AAAGATCAAAGGATCTTCTTGAGATCCTTTTTTTCTGCGCGTAATCTGCTGCTTGCAAACAAAAAAACCA
CCGCTACCAGCGGTGGTTTGTTTGCCGGATCAAGAGCTACCAACTCTTTTTCCGAAGGTAACTGGCTTCA
GCAGAGCGCAGATACCAAATACTGTCCTTCTAGTGTAGCCGTAGTTAGGCCACCACTTCAAGAACTCTGT
AGCACCGCCTACATACCTCGCTCTGCTAATCCTGTTACCAGTGGCTGCTGCCAGTGGCGATAAGTCGTGT
CTTACCGGGTTGGACTCAAGACGATAGTTACCGGATAAGGCGCAGCGGTCGGGCTGAACGGGGGGTTCGT
GCACACAGCCCAGCTTGGAGCGAACGACCTACACCGAACTGAGATACCTACAGCGTGAGCTATGAGAAAG
CGCCACGCTTCCCGAGGGGAGAAAGGCGGACAGGTATCCGGTAAGCGGCAGGGTCGGAACAGGAGAGCGC
ACGAGGGAGCTTCCAGGGGGAAACGCCTGGTATCTTTATAGTCCTGTCGGGTTTCGCCACCTCTGACTTG
AGCGTCGATTTTTGTGATGCTCGTCAGGGGGGCGGAGCCTATGGAAAAACGCCAGCAACGCGGCCTTTTT
ACGGTTCCTGGCCTTTTGCTGGCCTTTTGCTCACATGTTCTTTCCTGCGTTATCCCCTGATTCTGTGGAT
AACCGTATTACCGCCTTTGAGTGAGCTGATACCGCTCGCCGCAGCCGAACGACCGAGCGCAACGCGTGCG
GCCGCGGTACCCGGGGATCCTCTAGAGTCGACCACCAAGGGCACCATCTCTGCTTGGGCCACCCCGTTGG
CCGCAGCCAGCTCGCTGAGAGCCGTGAACGACAGGGCGAACGCCAGCCCGCCGACGGCGAGGGTTCCGAC
CGCTGCAACTCCCGGTGCAACCTTGTCCCGGTCTATTCTCTTCACTGCACCAGCTCCAATCTGGTGTGAA
TGCCCCTCGTCTGTTCGCGCAGGCGGGGGGCTCTATTCGTTTGTCAGCATCGAAAGTAGCCAGATCAGGG
ATGCGTTGCAACCGCGTATGCCCAGGTCAGAAGAGTCGCACAAGAGTTGCAGACCCCTGGAAAGAAAAAT
GGCCAGAGGGCGAAAACACCCTCTGACCAGCGGAGCGGGCGACGGGAATCGAACCCGCGTAGCTAGTTTG
GAAGAATGGGTGTCTGCCGACCACATATGGGCCGGTCAAGATAGGTTTTTACCCCCTCTCGGCTGCATCC
TCTAAGTGGAAAGAAATTGCAGGTCGTAGAAGCGCGTTGAAGCCTGAGAGTTGCACAGGAGTTGCAACCC
GGTAGCCTTGTTCACGACGAGAGGAGACCTAGTTGGCACGTCGCGGATGGGGATCGCTGAAGACTCAGCG
CAGCGGGAGGATCCAAGCCTCATACGTCAACCCGCAGGACGGTGTGAGGTACTACGCGCTGCAGACCTAC
GACAACAAGATGGACGCCGAAGCCTGGCTCGCGGGCGAGAAGCGGCTCATCGAGATGGAGACCTGGACCC
CTCCACAGGACCGGGCGAAGAAGGCAGCCGCCAGCGCCATCACGCTGGAGGAGTACACCCGGAAGTGGCT
CGTGGAGCGCGACCTCGCAGACGGCACCAGGGATCTGTACAGCGGGCACGCGGAGCGCCGCATCTACCCG
GTGCTAGGTGAAGTGGCGGTCACAGAGATGACGCCAGCTCTGGTGCGTGCGTGGTGGGCCGGGATGGGTA
GGAAGCACCCGACTGCCCGCCGGCATGCCTACAACGTCCTCCGGGCGGTGATGAACACAGCGGTCGAGGA
CAAGCTGATCGCAGAGAACCCGTGCCGGATCGAGCAGAAGGCAGCCGATGAGCGCGACGTAGAGGCGCTG
ACGCCTGAGGAGCTGGACATCGTCGCCGCTGAGATCTTCGAGCACTACCGGATCGCGGCATACATCCTGG
CGTGGACGAGCCTCCGGTTCGGAGAGCTGATCGAGCTTCGCCGCAAGGACATCGTGGACGACGGCATGAC
GATGAAGCTCCGGGTGCGCCGTGGCGCTTCCCGCGTGGGGAACAAGATCGTCGTTGGCAACGCCAAGACC
GTCCGGTCGAAGCGTCCTGTGACGGTTCCGCCTCACGTCGCGGAGATGATCCGAGCGCACATGAAGGACC
GTACGAAGATGAACAAGGGCCCCGAGGCATTCCTGGTGACCACGACGCAGGGCAACCGGCTGTCGAAGTC
CGCGTTCACCAAGTCGCTGAAGCGTGGCTACGCCAAGATCGGTCGGCCGGAACTCCGCATCCACGACCTC
CGCGCTGTCGGCGCTACGTTCGCCGCTCAGGCAGGTGCGACGACCAAGGAGCTGATGGCCCGTCTCGGTC
ACACGACTCCTAGGATGGCGATGAAGTACCAGATGGCGTCTGAGGCCCGCGACGAGGCTATCGCTGAGGC
GATGTCCAAGCTGGCCAAGACCTCCTGAAACGCAAAAAGCCCCCCTCCCAAGGACACTGAGTCCTAAAGA
GGGGGGTTTCTTGTCAGTACGCGAAGAACCACGCCTGGCCGCGAGCGCCAGCACCGCCGCTCTGTGCGGA
GACCTGGGCACCAGCCCCGCCGCCGCCAGGAGCATTGCCGTTCCCGCCAGAAATCTAGACGGTGACCACA
ACGCGCCCGCTTTGATCGGGGACGTCGA
Features (pLannotate 1.2.2; 14 found; start..end, strand, type, name):
      9..113     +  CDS            Y4104_STRCO (fragment): Protein inferred from homology: Swiss-Prot protein existence level 3. From Streptomyces coelicolor (strain ATCC BAA-471 / A3(2) / M145).
    171..190     +  promoter       tight TRE promoter (fragment): Tet-responsive promoter PTight, consisting of seven tet operator sequences followed by the minimal CMV promoter
    197..214     +  promoter       tight TRE promoter (fragment): Tet-responsive promoter PTight, consisting of seven tet operator sequences followed by the minimal CMV promoter
    228..246     +  promoter       T7 promoter: promoter for bacteriophage T7 RNA polymerase
    328..1734    +  CDS            mprB (fragment): MPRB_MYCBO - Experimental evidence at protein level: Swiss-Prot protein existence level 1. Member of the two-component regulatory system MprB/MprA which contributes to maintaining a balance among several systems involved in stress resistance and is required for establishment and maintenance of persistent infection in the host. In response to environmental signals MprB acts as both a membrane-associated protein kinase that undergoes autophosphorylation and subsequently transfers the phosphate to MprA, and a protein phosphatase that dephosphorylates phospho-MprA (By similarity). MprB/MprA up-reg
   1801..2487    +  CDS            Dendra2: Dendra2 is a photoconvertible green fluorescent protein published in 2006, derived from Dendronephthya sp.. It has high acid sensitivity.
   2527..2547    +  CDS            FLAG (fragment): FLAG® epitope tag, followed by an enterokinase cleavage site
   2556..2598    +  terminator     T7 terminator (fragment): transcription terminator for bacteriophage T7 RNA polymerase
   2804..3604    +  CDS            ApmR: aminoglycoside 3-N-acetyltransferase type IV ; aac(3)IV; confers resistance to apramycin (Paget and Davies, 1996)
   3671..3688    -  misc_feature   MCS (fragment): pBluescript multiple cloning site
   3729..4317    +  rep_origin     ori: high-copy-number ColE1/pMB1/pBR322/pUC origin of replication
   4485..4513    +  misc_feature   MCS (fragment): pUC18/19 multiple cloning site
   5073..6185    +  CDS            33: VINT_BPML5 - Also known as int. Protein inferred from homology: Swiss-Prot protein existence level 3. Integrase is necessary for integration of the phage into the host genome by site-specific recombination. From Mycobacterium phage L5 (Mycobacteriophage L5).
   6247..6351    -  CDS            32 (fragment): VG32_BPML5 - Protein predicted: Swiss-Prot protein existence level 4. From Mycobacterium phage L5 (Mycobacteriophage L5).
