[The description below was written by a language model from this plasmid's Addgene catalogue record and pLannotate feature annotations shown in this document.]
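Description:
pMSR:MSMEG_5487:Dendra is a 6.4 kb integrating mycobacterial expression plasmid built on the pMSR:Dendra backbone, part of a systematic resource of tagged Mycobacterium smegmatis genes. It is maintained in E. coli as a high-copy plasmid through a ColE1/pUC-type origin and selected with apramycin, resistance being provided by the aac(3)IV acetyltransferase gene. It carries no mycobacterial replication origin in the annotated features. Instead it encodes the mycobacteriophage L5 integrase, which catalyses site-specific recombination into the L5 attachment site of the mycobacterial chromosome and so gives stable single-copy insertion. A short flanking fragment of L5 gene 32 is also annotated. The phage attachment site itself is not annotated in the feature table.

The payload is the M. smegmatis open reading frame MSMEG_5487, inserted by ligation-independent cloning. By homology, the annotation software identifies it as similar to MprB, the sensor histidine kinase of the MprAB two-component stress-response system. The gene is fused at its C terminus, through a Gly-Ala linker, to the green-to-red photoconvertible fluorescent protein Dendra2, followed by a single FLAG epitope. Expression in mycobacteria is driven by the pmycTetO promoter. The short hits labelled "tight TRE promoter" most likely reflect its tet operator sequences, which would allow tetracycline-repressor control in a host that supplies the repressor. A T7 promoter just upstream of the coding region and a T7 terminator fragment downstream also permit expression in E. coli strains that supply T7 RNA polymerase. The construct is intended for fluorescence localisation of the fusion protein in live mycobacteria, and the FLAG tag offers an epitope for immunodetection or affinity purification.
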