Addgene plasmid #167440: pMSR:MSMEG_5487:Dendra
Purpose: C-term fluorescent fusion
Depositing lab: Keith Derbyshire & Joseph Wade. Depositing organization: Wadsworth Center, New York State Department of Health. Publication: A Mycobacterial Systems Resource for the Research Community. Judd JA, Canestrari J, Clark R, Joseph A, Lapierre P, Lasek-Nesselquist E, Mir M, Palumbo M, Smith C, Stone M, Upadhyay A, Wirth SE, Dedrick RM, Meier CG, Russell DA, Dills A, Dove E, Kester J, Wolf ID, Zhu J, Rubin ER, Fortune S, Hatfull GF, Gray TA, Wade JT, Derbyshire KM. mBio. 2021 Mar 2;12(2). pii: mBio.02401-20. doi: 10.1128/mBio.02401-20. PubMed 33653882.
Backbone
  Vector backbone: pMSR:Dendra
  Vector type: Bacterial Expression ; Integrating Mycobacterial Expression Vector attL5. T7 expression in E. coli
Growth in bacteria
  Bacterial resistance: Apramycin, 25 μg/mL
  Growth temperature: 37°C
  Growth strain: DH5alpha
  Copy number: High Copy
Gene/Insert
  Gene/Insert name: MSMEG_5487
  Species: M. smegmatis
  Promoter: pmycTetO
  Tag / fusion protein: Gly-Ala Linker/Dendra2/1x Flag Tag (C terminal on insert)
  Cloning method: Ligation Independent Cloning
  Sequencing primers: 5′ TGATAGAGTTTGTCCTCCCTATCAG; 3′ TCCATATGCACCTTGACACG
Resource information
  A portion of this plasmid was derived from a plasmid made by: CP000480.1
Terms and licenses: Academic/Nonprofit Terms; Industry Terms: Not Available to Industry
Depositor comments: 5' cloning site: AseI (destroyed), 3' cloning site: HindIII (not destroyed)
How to cite: pMSR:MSMEG_5487:Dendra was a gift from Keith Derbyshire & Joseph Wade (Addgene plasmid # 167440 ; http://n2t.net/addgene:167440 ; RRID:Addgene_167440)
