>Addgene plasmid #167440 | pMSR:MSMEG_5487:Dendra | depositor partial sequence | sequence record 325268 | partial
ATGGCGTCGGCTACGTGCTGCGGGAAACGCCTCCGTAGCGAGATGGCCTTTCCTCCGAACTCCTGGCGGC
CCACGGGCCCGCTCCCCACCAGCTCACTGTCCTTGCGCTGGCGCGTGATGATGCTCGCGATGTCGATGGT
GGCGCTCGTGGTGGTGCTGATGGCCGTCGCGGTGTACGCCGTCGTCTCGCGCGCGCTCTACGACGACCTC
GACAACCAGCTGCACAGCCGGGCCCGGCTGCTCATCGAGAGCGGGTCGCTGGCCGCCGATCCGGGCAAGG
CCATCGAGGGCACCGCCTACTCGGACGTCAACGCGATGCTGGTGATCCCGGGCCGGTCGATCTACACCGC
CAACCAGCAGGGTCAGACGCTGCCGCTGGGAGAACCGGAGAAAGACGTCATCTCCGGCGAACTGCTCATG
TCACTGCGCACGGCCAATCATCAGCGGGTGCTCGCGGTGCATCTGGCCAACGGCAGTTCACTGCTGATCT
CCAAGAGCCTCGCGCCGACCGTCCAAGTGCTCAGACGGCTCGGCACGGTGCTGCTGATCGTCGGCGGTAT
CGGCGTCGCCGTGGCCGCCATCGCCGGTGGGGCCGTCGCCAGAGCGGGGCTGCGTCCCGTCGGCAGACTC
ACCGAGGCCGCCGAACGGGTGGCCCGCACCGACGACCTACGACCCATCCCGGTGGTCGGCAGCGACGAGC
TCGCGCGCCTCACCGAGGCGTTCAACATGATGTTGCGGGCGCTGGCCGAATCCCGCGAACGCCAGGCCCG
GCTGGTCTCCGACGCGGGACACGAACTGCGCACGCCGCTGACCTCGCTGCGCACCAACGTCGAACTGCTG
ATGGCCGCGCAGGAACCCGGTGCACCGCCGCTGCCCGAGGACGAGATGGCCGGGCTGCGCGCCGACGTGA
TCGCCCAGATCGAGGAGTTGTCCACGCTCGTGGGCGATCTCGTGGACCTCACCCGCGAGGACGCGGGCGG
CATCACGCCCGAGCCCGTCGACATGGCCGACGTCATCGACCGCAGCCTCGAACGGGTCCGCCGCCGCCGC
AACGACATCGAGTTCGATGTCGACGTCATCGGCTGGCAGGTGTTCGGCGATGCACAGGGTCTGGGCCGCG
CGGTGCTCAACCTGCTCGACAACGCCGCGAAGTGGAGTCCGCCGGGCGGACGCGTGGGCGTCCGGCTGCA
TCAGGTCGACCACATGCATGCCGAAATCGTCGTCTCCGACCAGGGACCCGGCATCCCGCCGGAGGAGCGG
CGCCTGGTGTTCGAGCGGTTCTACCGCTCCGACGCGGCGCGTGCGATGCCCGGATCCGGTCTGGGCCTGG
CGATCGTGCAGCAGGTGGTCCTGAAACACGGTGGCGCGCTTCGCATCGACGAGACGGTCCCCGGCGGCAA
CCCGCCGGGCGCCTCGGTCCACATGCTGCTGCCCGGCCAGCGGATCCCCGATCCGGGTGCGACACGCTCC
GCCGAGGGGTTCGTCGACGACCGGGGCGGGCATACTGTCGCCACCGAA
